Addgene plasmid #63335: pFusX2-53
Purpose: Encodes RVD positions 4-6 in TALEN assembly
Depositing lab: Stephen Ekker. Depositing organization: Mayo Foundation for Medical Education and Research. Publication: FusX: A rapid one-step TALE assembly system for genome science. Ma AC, McNulty MS, Tanya PL, Jarryd CM, Martinez-Galvez G, Argue DP, Lee HB, Urban MD, Bullard CE, Blackburn PR, Man TK, Clark KJ, Ekker SC. Hum Gene Ther. 2016 Jun;27(6):451-63. doi: 10.1089/hum.2015.172 PubMed 26854857.
Backbone
  Vector backbone: FusX2
  Backbone size w/o insert (bp): 3006
  Vector type: TALEN
Growth in bacteria
  Bacterial resistance: Spectinomycin, 50 μg/mL
  Growth temperature: 37°C
  Growth strain: DH5alpha
  Copy number: High Copy
Gene/Insert
  Gene/Insert name: NG HD NI (alt name: X2_TCA)
  Species: Synthetic
  Mutation: none
  Cloning method: Restriction Enzyme; 5′ cloning site BsaI (destroyed during cloning); 3′ cloning site BsaI (destroyed during cloning)
  Sequencing primers: 5′ pCR8_F1; 3′ pCR8_R1
Terms and licenses: Academic/Nonprofit Terms; Industry Terms: Not Available to Industry
How to cite: pFusX2-53 was a gift from Stephen Ekker (Addgene plasmid # 63335 ; http://n2t.net/addgene:63335 ; RRID:Addgene_63335)
