[The description below was written by a language model from this plasmid's Addgene catalogue record.]
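Description:
pFusX2-53 is a bacterial library plasmid from the FusX system, a one-step method for assembling custom TALE arrays used to build TALENs and related DNA-targeting proteins. It is built on the FusX2 backbone, recorded as about 3 kb without the insert, and is maintained in E. coli as a high-copy plasmid under spectinomycin selection. No feature table accompanies the record, so the origin of replication and any other backbone elements are not stated. The sequencing primers listed are pCR8-type primers, but the record does not otherwise describe where the backbone comes from.

The insert is a synthetic, pre-assembled trimer of TALE repeat units carrying the repeat variable diresidues NG, HD and NI, also named X2_TCA. Under the standard TALE code, NG recognises T, HD recognises C and NI recognises A, so this module specifies the trinucleotide TCA. Within the FusX scheme it supplies RVD positions 4 to 6 of the final array. The trimer was cloned using BsaI sites at both ends, and both sites were destroyed in the process. BsaI is a type IIS enzyme commonly used in Golden Gate-style cloning, where it produces defined overhangs that allow ordered ligation of fragments.

The plasmid has no expression function of its own. It is one member of a set of position-specific trimer plasmids: a user picks the one matching the desired bases at each position of a target site and combines them with the other positional modules and a receiver vector to produce a full-length TALE repeat domain. The record does not state the enzymes or receiver vector used in that final assembly step.
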