>Addgene plasmid #63335 | pFusX2-53 | depositor partial sequence | sequence record 105188 | pFusX2_TCA
AGTCTTAAGCGTCTCCCTGACCCCGGACCAAGTGGTGGCTATCGCCAGCAACGGTGGCGGCAAGCAAGCG
CTCGAAACGGTGCAGCGGCTGTTGCCGGTGCTGTGCCAGGACCATGGCCTGACGCCGGACCAAGTGGTGG
CTATCGCCAGCCACGATGGCGGCAAGCAAGCGCTCGAAACGGTGCAGCGGCTGTTGCCGGTGCTGTGCCA
GGACCATGGCCTGACCCCGGACCAAGTGGTGGCTATCGCCAGCAACATTGGCGGCAAGCAAGCGCTCGAA
ACGGTGCAGCGGCTGTTGCCGGTGCTGTGCCAGGACCATGGCGAGACGTC
