>Addgene plasmid #63335 | pFusX2-53 | depositor partial sequence | sequence record 105189 | FusX2
CGTCTCCCTGACCCCGGACCAAGTGGTGGCTATCGAGACCGGCGCCGCTACGGGCGCGTCCCATTCGCCA
TTCAGGCTGCGCAACTGTTGGGAAGGGCGATCGGTGCGGGCTCTTCGCTATTACGCCAGCTGGCGAAAGG
GGGATGTGCTGCAAGGCGATTAAGTTGGGAACGCCAGGGTTTTCCCAGTCACGACGTTGTAAAACGACGG
CCAGTGAGCGCGCGTAATCGACTCACTATAGGGCGAATTGGGTACCGGGCCCCCCCTCGAGGTCCTCCAG
CTTTTGTTCCCTTTAGTGAGGGTTAATTGCGCGCTTGGCGTAATCATGGTCATAGCTGTTTCCTGTGTGA
AATTGTTATCCGCTCACAATTCCACACAACATACGAGCCGGAAGCATAAAGTGTAAAGCCTGGGGTGCCT
AATGAGTGAGCTAACTCACATTAATTGCGTTGCGCTCACTGCCCGCTTTCCACCGGTGGTCTCTGGCGGC
AAGCAAGCGCTCGAAACGGTGCAGCGGCTGTTGCCGGTGCTGTGCCAGGACCATGGCGAGACGTCTAGAC
CAGCCAGGACAGAAATGCCTCGACTTCGCTGCTACCCAAGGTTGCCGGGTGACGCACACCGTGGAAACGG
ATGAAGGCACGAACCCAGTGGACATAAGCCTGTTCGGTTCGTAAGCTGTAATGCAAGTAGCGTATGCGCT
CACGCAACTGGTCCAGAACCTTGACCGAACGCAGCGGTGGTAACGGCGCAGTGGCGGTTTTCATGGCTTG
TTATGACTGTTTTTTTGGGGTACAGTCTATGCCTCGGGCATCCAAGCAGCAAGCGCGTTACGCCGTGGGT
CGATGTTTGATGTTATGGAGCAGCAACGATGTTACGCAGCAGGGCAGTCGCCCTAAAACAAAGTTAAACA
TTATGAGGGAAGCGGTGATCGCCGAAGTATCGACTCAACTATCAGAGGTAGTTGGCGTCATCGAGCGCCA
TCTCGAACCGACGTTGCTGGCCGTACATTTGTACGGCTCCGCAGTGGATGGCGGCCTGAAGCCACACAGT
GATATTGATTTGCTGGTTACGGTGACCGTAAGGCTTGATGAAACAACGCGGCGAGCTTTGATCAACGACC
TTTTGGAAACTTCGGCTTCCCCTGGAGAGAGCGAGATTCTCCGCGCTGTAGAAGTCACCATTGTTGTGCA
CGACGACATCATTCCGTGGCGTTATCCAGCTAAGCGCGAACTGCAATTTGGAGAATGGCAGCGCAATGAC
ATTCTTGCAGGTATCTTCGAGCCAGCCACGATCGACATTGATCTGGCTATCTTGCTGACAAAAGCAAGAG
AACATAGCGTTGCCTTGGTAGGTCCAGCGGCGGAGGAACTCTTTGATCCGGTTCCTGAACAGGATCTATT
TGAGGCGCTAAATGAAACCTTAACGCTATGGAACTCGCCGCCCGACTGGGCTGGCGATGAGCGAAATGTA
GTGCTTACGTTGTCCCGCATTTGGTACAGCGCAGTAACCGGCAAAATCGCGCCGAAGGATGTCGCTGCCG
ACTGGGCAATGGAGCGCCTGCCGGCCCAGTATCAGCCCGTCATACTTGAAGCTAGACAGGCTTATCTTGG
ACAAGAAGAAGATCGCTTGGCCTCGCGCGCAGATCAGTTGGAAGAATTTGTCCACTACGTGAAAGGCGAG
ATCACCAAGGTAGTCGGCAAATAACCCTCGAGCCACCCATGACCAAAATCCCTTAACGTGAGTTACGCGT
CGTTCCACTGAGCGTCAGACCCCGTAGAAAAGATCAAAGGATCTTCTTGAGATCCTTTTTTTCTGCGCGT
AATCTGCTGCTTGCAAACAAAAAAACCACCGCTACCAGCGGTGGTTTGTTTGCCGGATCAAGAGCTACCA
ACTCTTTTTCCGAAGGTAACTGGCTTCAGCAGAGCGCAGATACCAAATACTGTCCTTCTAGTGTAGCCGT
AGTTAGGCCACCACTTCAAGAACTCTGTAGCACCGCCTACATACCTCGCTCTGCTAATCCTGTTACCAGT
GGCTGCTGCCAGTGGCGATAAGTCGTGTCTTACCGGGTTGGACTCAAGACGATAGTTACCGGATAAGGCG
CAGCGGTCGGGCTGAACGGGGGGTTCGTGCACACAGCCCAGCTTGGAGCGAACGACCTACACCGAACTGA
GATACCTACAGCGTGAGCATTGAGAAAGCGCCACGCTTCCCGAAGGGAGAAAGGCGGACAGGTATCCGGT
AAGCGGCAGGGTCGGAACAGGAGAGCGCACGAGGGAGCTTCCAGGGGGAAACGCCTGGTATCTTTATAGT
CCTGTCGGGTTTCGCCACCTCTGACTTGAGCGTCGATTTTTGTGATGCTCGTCAGGGGGGCGGAGCCTAT
GGAAAAACGCCAGCAACGCGGCCTTTTTACGGTTCCTGGCCTTTTGCTGGCCTTTTGCTCACATGTTCTT
TCCTGCGTTATCCCCTGATTCTGTGGATAACCGTATTACCGCCTTTGAGTGAGCTGATACCGCTCGCCGC
AGCCGAACGACCGAGCGCAGCGAGTCAGTGAGCGAGGAAGCGGAAGAGCGCCCAATACGCAAACCGCCTC
TCCCCGCGCGTTGGCCGATTCATTAATGCAGCTGGCACGACAGGTTTCCCGACTGGAAAGCGGGCAGTGA
GCGCAACGCAATTAATACGCGTACCGCTAGCCAGGAAGAGTTTGTAGAAACGCAAAAAGGCCATCCGTCA
GGATGGCCTTCTGCTTAGTTTGATGCCTGGCAGTTTATGGCGGGCGTCCTGCCCGCCACCCTCCGGGCCG
TTGCTTCACAACGTTCAAATCCGCTCCCGGCGGATTTGTCCTACTCAGGAGAGCGTTCACCGACAAACAA
CAGATAAAACGAAAGGCCCAGTCTTCCGACTGAGCCTTTCGTTTTATTTGATGCCTGGCAGTTCCCTACT
CTCGCGTTAACGCTAGCATGGATGTTTTCCCAGTCACGACGTTGTAAAACGACGGCCAGTCTTAAG
