>Addgene plasmid #63335 | pFusX2-53 | addgene partial sequence | sequence record 115484 | pCR8_R1 5'-cgaaccgaacaggcttatgt-3'
CGTCACCCGGCAACCTTGGGTAGCAGCGAAGTCGAGGCATTTCTGTCCTGGCTGGTCTAGACGTCTCGCC
ATGGTCCTGGCACAGCACCGGCAACAGCCGCTGCACCGTTTCGAGCGCTTGCTTGCCGCCAATGTTGCTG
GCGATAGCCACCACTTGGTCCGGGGTCAGGCCATGGTCCTGGCACAGCACCGGCAACAGCCGCTGCACCG
TTTCGAGCGCTTGCTTGCCGCCATCGTGGCTGGCGATAGCCACCACTTGGTCCGGCGTCAGGCCATGGTC
CTGGCACAGCACCGGCAACAGCCGCTGCACCGTTTCGAGCGCTTGCTTGCCGCCACCGTTGCTGGCGATA
GCCACCACTTGGTCCGGGGTCAGGGAGACGCTTAAGACTGGCCGTCGTTTTACAACGTCGTGACTGGGAA
AACATCCATGCTAGCGTTAACGCGAGAGTAGGGAACTGCCAGGCATCAAATAAAACGAAAGGCTCAGTCG
GAAGACTGGGCCTTTCGTTTTATCTGTTGTTTGTCGGTGAACGCTCTCCTGAGTAGGACAAATCCGCCGG
GAGCGGATTTGAACGTTGTGAAGCAACGGCCCGGAGGGTGGCGGGCAGGACGCCCGCCATAAACTGCCAG
GCATCAAACTAAGCAGAAGGCCATCCTGACGGATG
